>Addgene plasmid #153134 | Flag-FOXL1 | depositor full sequence | sequence record 296327 | Full Sequence
CGCCATTCTGCCTGGGGACGTCGGAGCAAGCTTGATTTAGGTGACACTATAGAATACAAGCTACTTGTTC
TTTTTGCAGGATCAGCCACCATGGATTACAAGGACGACGACGATAAGGGATCCCATCGATTCGAATTCAG
TCACCTCTTCGATCCCCGGCTGCCTGCCCTGGCCGCCTCGCCCATGCTGTATCTGTACGGTCCCGAGAGA
CCCGGCCTCCCTCTGGCCTTCGCCCCCGCGGCTGCTCTAGCTGCCTCGGGCCGGGCCGAGACCCCGCAGA
AGCCTCCCTACAGCTACATCGCGCTCATCGCCATGGCGATCCAGGACGCGCCCGAGCAGAGGGTCACGCT
CAACGGCATCTACCAGTTCATCATGGACCGCTTCCCCTTCTACCACGACAACCGGCAGGGCTGGCAGAAC
AGCATCCGCCACAACCTCTCGCTCAACGACTGCTTCGTCAAGGTGCCCCGCGAGAAAGGGCGGCCGGGCA
AGGGCAGCTACTGGACGCTGGACCCCCGCTGCCTGGACATGTTTGAGAACGGCAACTACCGGCGCCGGAA
GAGGAAGCCCAAGCCGGGCCCCGGGGCCCCGGAGGCCAAGAGGCCCCGCGCCGAGACGCACCAGCGCAGC
GCGGAGGCGCAGCCGGAGGCGGGGAGCGGGGCAGGGGGCTCGGGCCCCGCAATCTCCCGCCTGCAGGCAG
CGCCCGCGGGCCCCTCGCCCCTCCTGGACGGCCCCTCTCCGCCGGCGCCCCTCCACTGGCCGGGGACCGC
GTCCCCGAACGAGGACGCTGGTGACGCTGCCCAGGGCGCAGCGGCCGTGGCGGTCGCCCAGGCAGCGCGC
ACAGGGGACGGCCCGGGGTCCTCTCTGCGCCCCGCCTCCCGCAGCTCTCCGAAGAGCTCCGACAAGTCCA
AGAGCTTCAGCATAGACAGCATCCTGGCGGGAAAGCAGGGCCAGAAGCCGCCTTCAGGGGACGAACTCCT
AGGGGGTGCCAAGCCTGGGCCCGGCGGCCGTCTGGGTGCCTCGCTCCTGGCCGCCTCCTCCAGCCTCCGT
CCGCCTTTCAACGCTTCCCTGATGCTCGACCCGCATGTCCAGGGCGGCTTTTACCAGCTCGGGATCCCCT
TCCTCTCTTATTTCCCCCTGCAGGTTCCCGACACGGTACTCCACTTCCAGTAAAGCCTCGAGCCTCTAGA
ACTATAGTGAGTCGTATTACGTAGATCCAGACATGATAAGATACATTGATGAGTTTGGACAAACCACAAC
TAGAATGCAGTGAAAAAAATGCTTTATTTGTGAAATTTGTGATGCTATTGCTTTATTTGTAACCATTATA
AGCTGCAATAAACAAGTTAACAACAACAATTGCATTCATTTTATGTTTCAGGTTCAGGGGGAGGTGTGGG
AGGTTTTTTAATTCGCGGCCGCGGCGCCAATGCATTGGGCCCGGTACCCAGCTTTTGTTCCCTTTAGTGA
GGGTTAATTGCGCGCTTGGCGTAATCATGGTCATAGCTGTTTCCTGTGTGAAATTGTTATCCGCTCACAA
TTCCACACAACATACGAGCCGGGAGCATAAAGTGTAAAGCCTGGGGTGCCTAATGAGTGAGCTAACTCAC
ATTAATTGCGTTGCGCTCACTGCCCGCTTTCCAGTCGGGAAACCTGTCGTGCCAGCTGCATTAATGAATC
GGCCAACGCGCGGGGAGAGGCGGTTTGCGTATTGGGCGCTCTTCCGCTTCCTCGCTCACTGACTCGCTGC
GCTCGGTCGTTCGGCTGCGGCGAGCGGTATCAGCTCACTCAAAGGCGGTAATACGGTTATCCACAGAATC
AGGGGATAACGCAGGAAAGAACATGTGAGCAAAAGGCCAGCAAAAGGCCAGGAACCGTAAAAAGGCCGCG
TTGCTGGCGTTTTTCCATAGGCTCCGCCCCCCTGACGAGCATCACAAAAATCGACGCTCAAGTCAGAGGT
GGCGAAACCCGACAGGACTATAAAGATACCAGGCGTTTCCCCCTGGAAGCTCCCTCGTGCGCTCTCCTGT
TCCGACCCTGCCGCTTACCGGATACCTGTCCGCCTTTCTCCCTTCGGGAAGCGTGGCGCTTTCTCATAGC
TCACGCTGTAGGTATCTCAGTTCGGTGTAGGTCGTTCGCTCCAAGCTGGGCTGTGTGCACGAACCCCCCG
TTCAGCCCGACCGCTGCGCCTTATCCGGTAACTATCGTCTTGAGTCCAACCCGGTAAGACACGACTTATC
GCCACTGGCAGCAGCCACTGGTAACAGGATTAGCAGAGCGAGGTATGTAGGCGGTGCTACAGAGTTCTTG
AAGTGGTGGCCTAACTACGGCTACACTAGAAGAACAGTATTTGGTATCTGCGCTCTGCTGAAGCCAGTTA
CCTTCGGAAAAAGAGTTGGTAGCTCTTGATCCGGCAAACAAACCACCGCTGGTAGCGGTGGTTTTTTTGT
TTGCAAGCAGCAGATTACGCGCAGAAAAAAAGGATCTCAAGAAGATCCTTTGATCTTTTCTACGGGGTCT
GACGCTCAGTGGAACGAAAACTCACGTTAAGGGATTTTGGTCATGAGATTATCAAAAAGGATCTTCACCT
AGATCCTTTTAAATTAAAAATGAAGTTTTAAATCAATCTAAAGTATATATGAGTAAACTTGGTCTGACAG
TTACCAATGCTTAATCAGTGAGGCACCTATCTCAGCGATCTGTCTATTTCGTTCATCCATAGTTGCCTGA
CTCCCCGTCGTGTAGATAACTACGATACGGGAGGGCTTACCATCTGGCCCCAGTGCTGCAATGATACCGC
GAGACCCACGCTCACCGGCTCCAGATTTATCAGCAATAAACCAGCCAGCCGGAAGGGCCGAGCGCAGAAG
TGGTCCTGCAACTTTATCCGCCTCCATCCAGTCTATTAATTGTTGCCGGGAAGCTAGAGTAAGTAGTTCG
CCAGTTAATAGTTTGCGCAACGTTGTTGCCATTGCTACAGGCATCGTGGTGTCACGCTCGTCGTTTGGTA
TGGCTTCATTCAGCTCCGGTTCCCAACGATCAAGGCGAGTTACATGATCCCCCATGTTGTGCAAAAAAGC
GGTTAGCTCCTTCGGTCCTCCGATCGTTGTCAGAAGTAAGTTGGCCGCAGTGTTATCACTCATGGTTATG
GCAGCACTGCATAATTCTCTTACTGTCATGCCATCCGTAAGATGCTTTTCTGTGACTGGTGAGTACTCAA
CCAAGTCATTCTGAGAATAGTGTATGCGGCGACCGAGTTGCTCTTGCCCGGCGTCAATACGGGATAATAC
CGCGCCACATAGCAGAACTTTAAAAGTGCTCATCATTGGAAAACGTTCTTCGGGGCGAAAACTCTCAAGG
ATCTTACCGCTGTTGAGATCCAGTTCGATGTAACCCACTCGTGCACCCAACTGATCTTCAGCATCTTTTA
CTTTCACCAGCGTTTCTGGGTGAGCAAAAACAGGAAGGCAAAATGCCGCAAAAAAGGGAATAAGGGCGAC
ACGGAAATGTTGAATACTCATACTCTTCCTTTTTCAATATTATTGAAGCATTTATCAGGGTTATTGTCTC
ATGAGCGGATACATATTTGAATGTATTTAGAAAAATAAACAAATAGGGGTTCCGCGCACATTTCCCCGAA
AAGTGCCACCTAAATTGTAAGCGTTAATATTTTGTTAAAATTCGCGTTAAATTTTTGTTAAATCAGCTCA
TTTTTTAACCAATAGGCCGAAATCGGCAAAATCCCTTATAAATCAAAAGAATAGACCGAGATAGGGT
[37 nt withheld, positions 3778-3814]
AAAGAACGTGGACTCCAACGTCAAAGG
[49 nt withheld, positions 3842-3890]
T
[91 nt withheld, positions 3892-3982]
G
[124 nt withheld, positions 3984-4107]
CCCATTCGCCATTCAGGCTGCGCAACTGTTGGGAAGGGCGATCGGTGCGGGCCTCTTCGCTATTACGCCA
GTCGACCGCCAATTCAATATGGCGTATATGGACTCATGCCAATTCAATATGGTGGATCTGGACCTGTGCC
AATTCAATATGGCGTATATGGACTCGTGCCAATTCAATATGGTGGATCTGGACCCCAGCCAATTCAATAT
GGCGGACTTGGCACCATGCCAATTCAATATGGCGGACCTGGCACTGTGCCAACTGGGGAGGGGTCTACTT
GGCACGGTGCCAAGTTTGAGGAGGGGTCTTGGCCCTGTGCCAAGTCCGCCATATTGAATTGGCATGGTGC
CAATAATGGCGGCCATATTGGCTATATGCCAGGATCAATATATAGGCAATATCCAATATGGCCCTATGCC
AATATGGCTATTGGCCAGGTTCAATACTATGTATTGGCCCTATGCCATATAGTATTCCATATATGGGTTT
TCCTATTGACGTAGATAGCCCCTCCCAATGGGCGGTCCCATATACCATATATGGGGCTTCCTAATACCGC
CCATAGCCACTCCCCCATTGACGTCAATGGTCTCTATATATGGTCTTTCCTATTGACGTCATATGGGCGG
TCCTATTGACGTATATGGCGCCTCCCCCATTGACGTCAATTACGGTAAATGGCCCGCCTGGCTCAATGCC
CATTGACGTCAATAGGACCACCCACCATTGACGTCAATGGGATGGCTCATTGCCCATTCATATCCGTTCT
CACGCCCCCTATTGACGTCAATGACGGTAAATGGCCCACTTGGCAGTACATCAATATCTATTAATAGTAA
CTTGGCAAGTACATTACTATTGGAAGTACGCCAGGGTACATTGGCAGTACTCCCATTGACGTCAATGGCG
GTAAATGGCCCGCGATGGCTGCCAAGTACATCCCCATTGACGTCAATGGGGAGGGGCAATGACGCAAATG
GGCGTTCCATTGACGTAAATGGGCGGTAGGCGTGCCTAATGGGAGGTCTATATAAGCAATGCTCGTTTAG
GGAAC
Features (pLannotate 1.2.2; 16 found; start..end, strand, type, name):
     35..53      +  promoter       SP6 promoter: promoter for bacteriophage SP6 RNA polymerase
     94..110     +  CDS            FLAG (fragment): FLAG® epitope tag, followed by an enterokinase cleavage site
    139..1170    +  CDS            FOXL1: FOXL1_HUMAN - Also known as FKHL11, FREAC7. Experimental evidence at transcript level: Swiss-Prot protein existence level 2. Transcription factor required for proper proliferation and differentiation in the gastrointestinal epithelium. Target gene of the hedgehog (Hh) signaling pathway via GLI2 AND GLI3 transcription factors (By similarity). From Homo sapiens (Human).
   1192..1209    -  promoter       T7 promoter (fragment): promoter for bacteriophage T7 RNA polymerase
   1214..1348    -  polyA_signal   SV40 poly(A) signal: SV40 polyadenylation signal
   1461..1479    -  promoter       T3 promoter: promoter for bacteriophage T3 RNA polymerase
   1524..1540    -  protein_bind   lac operator: The lac repressor binds to the lac operator to inhibit transcription in E. coli. This inhibition can be relieved by adding lactose or isopropyl-β-D-thiogalactopyranoside (IPTG). lac repressor encoded by lacI
   1548..1578    -  promoter       lac promoter: promoter for the E. coli lac operon
   1593..1614    -  protein_bind   CAP binding site: CAP binding activates transcription in the presence of cAMP. E. coli catabolite activator protein
   1627..1719    -  CDS            lacI (fragment): lac repressor; lacI; The lac repressor binds to the lac operator to inhibit transcription in E. coli. This inhibition can be relieved by adding lactose or isopropyl-β-D-thiogalactopyranoside (IPTG).
   1902..2490    -  rep_origin     ori: high-copy-number ColE1/pMB1/pBR322/pUC origin of replication
   2661..3521    -  CDS            AmpR: β-lactamase; bla; confers resistance to ampicillin, carbenicillin, and related antibiotics
   3522..3626    -  promoter       AmpR promoter: bla
   3679..4107    -  rep_origin     f1 ori (sequence partly withheld): f1 bacteriophage origin of replication; arrow indicates direction of (+) strand synthesis
   4112..4178    -  CDS            lacZα (fragment): LacZα fragment of β-galactosidase; lacZ fragment
   4185..5162    +  promoter       CMV IE94 promoter: enhancer/promoter region of simian cytomegalovirus major immediate early transcription unit IE94
