>Addgene plasmid #153134 | Flag-FOXL1 | addgene full sequence | sequence record 305132 | Addgene NGS Result
CGCCATTCTGCCTGGGGACGTCGGAGCAAGCTTGATTTAGGTGACACTATAGAATACAAGCTACTTGTTC
TTTTTGCAGGATCAGCCACCATGGATTACAAGGACGACGACGATAAGGGATCCCATCGATTCGAATTCAG
TCACCTCTTCGATCCCCGGCTGCCTGCCCTGGCCGCCTCGCCCATGCTGTATCTGTACGGTCCCGAGAGA
CCCGGCCTCCCTCTGGCCTTCGCCCCCGCGGCTGCTCTAGCTGCCTCGGGCCGGGCCGAGACCCCGCAGA
AGCCTCCCTACAGCTACATCGCGCTCATCGCCATGGCGATCCAGGACGCGCCCGAGCAGAGGGTCACGCT
CAACGGCATCTACCAGTTCATCATGGACCGCTTCCCCTTCTACCACGACAACCGGCAGGGCTGGCAGAAC
AGCATCCGCCACAACCTCTCGCTCAACGACTGCTTCGTCAAGGTGCCCCGCGAGAAAGGGCGGCCGGGCA
AGGGCAGCTACTGGACGCTGGACCCCCGCTGCCTGGACATGTTTGAGAACGGCAACTACCGGCGCCGGAA
GAGGAAGCCCAAGCCGGGCCCCGGGGCCCCGGAGGCCAAGAGGCCCCGCGCCGAGACGCACCAGCGCAGC
GCGGAGGCGCAGCCGGAGGCGGGGAGCGGGGCAGGGGGCTCGGGCCCCGCAATCTCCCGCCTGCAGGCAG
CGCCCGCGGGCCCCTCGCCCCTCCTGGACGGCCCCTCTCCGCCGGCGCCCCTCCACTGGCCGGGGACCGC
GTCCCCGAACGAGGACGCTGGTGACGCTGCCCAGGGCGCAGCGGCCGTGGCGGTCGGCCAGGCAGCGCGC
ACAGGGGACGGCCCGGGGTCCCCTCTGCGCCCCGCCTCCCGCAGCTCTCCGAAGAGCTCCGACAAGTCCA
AGAGCTTCAGCATAGACAGCATCCTGGCGGGAAAGCAGGGCCAGAAGCCGCCTTCAGGGGACGAACTCCT
AGGGGGTGCCAAGCCTGGGCCCGGCGGCCGTCTGGGTGCCTCGCTCCTGGCCGCCTCCTCCAGCCTCCGT
CCGCCTTTCAACGCTTCCCTGATGCTCGACCCGCATGTCCAGGGCGGCTTTTACCAGCTCGGGATCCCCT
TCCTCTCTTATTTCCCCCTGCAGGTTCCCGACACGGTACTCCACTTCCAGTAAAGCCTCGAGCCTCTAGA
ACTATAGTGAGTCGTATTACGTAGATCCAGACATGATAAGATACATTGATGAGTTTGGACAAACCACAAC
TAGAATGCAGTGAAAAAAATGCTTTATTTGTGAAATTTGTGATGCTATTGCTTTATTTGTAACCATTATA
AGCTGCAATAAACAAGTTAACAACAACAATTGCATTCATTTTATGTTTCAGGTTCAGGGGGAGGTGTGGG
AGGTTTTTTAATTCGCGGCCGCGGCGCCAATGCATTGGGCCCGGTACCCAGCTTTTGTTCCCTTTAGTGA
GGGTTAATTGCGCGCTTGGCGTAATCATGGTCATAGCTGTTTCCTGTGTGAAATTGTTATCCGCTCACAA
TTCCACACAACATACGAGCCGGGAGCATAAAGTGTAAAGCCTGGGGTGCCTAATGAGTGAGCTAACTCAC
ATTAATTGCGTTGCGCTCACTGCCCGCTTTCCAGTCGGGAAACCTGTCGTGCCAGCTGCATTAATGAATC
GGCCAACGCGCGGGGAGAGGCGGTTTGCGTATTGGGCGCTCTTCCGCTTCCTCGCTCACTGACTCGCTGC
GCTCGGTCGTTCGGCTGCGGCGAGCGGTATCAGCTCACTCAAAGGCGGTAATACGGTTATCCACAGAATC
AGGGGATAACGCAGGAAAGAACATGTGAGCAAAAGGCCAGCAAAAGGCCAGGAACCGTAAAAAGGCCGCG
TTGCTGGCGTTTTTCCATAGGCTCCGCCCCCCTGACGAGCATCACAAAAATCGACGCTCAAGTCAGAGGT
GGCGAAACCCGACAGGACTATAAAGATACCAGGCGTTTCCCCCTGGAAGCTCCCTCGTGCGCTCTCCTGT
TCCGACCCTGCCGCTTACCGGATACCTGTCCGCCTTTCTCCCTTCGGGAAGCGTGGCGCTTTCTCATAGC
TCACGCTGTAGGTATCTCAGTTCGGTGTAGGTCGTTCGCTCCAAGCTGGGCTGTGTGCACGAACCCCCCG
TTCAGCCCGACCGCTGCGCCTTATCCGGTAACTATCGTCTTGAGTCCAACCCGGTAAGACACGACTTATC
GCCACTGGCAGCAGCCACTGGTAACAGGATTAGCAGAGCGAGGTATGTAGGCGGTGCTACAGAGTTCTTG
AAGTGGTGGCCTAACTACGGCTACACTAGAAGAACAGTATTTGGTATCTGCGCTCTGCTGAAGCCAGTTA
CCTTCGGAAAAAGAGTTGGTAGCTCTTGATCCGGCAAACAAACCACCGCTGGTAGCGGTGGTTTTTTTGT
TTGCAAGCAGCAGATTACGCGCAGAAAAAAAGGATCTCAAGAAGATCCTTTGATCTTTTCTACGGGGTCT
GACGCTCAGTGGAACGAAAACTCACGTTAAGGGATTTTGGTCATGAGATTATCAAAAAGGATCTTCACCT
AGATCCTTTTAAATTAAAAATGAAGTTTTAAATCAATCTAAAGTATATATGAGTAAACTTGGTCTGACAG
TTACCAATGCTTAATCAGTGAGGCACCTATCTCAGCGATCTGTCTATTTCGTTCATCCATAGTTGCCTGA
CTCCCCGTCGTGTAGATAACTACGATACGGGAGGGCTTACCATCTGGCCCCAGTGCTGCAATGATACCGC
GAGACCCACGCTCACCGGCTCCAGATTTATCAGCAATAAACCAGCCAGCCGGAAGGGCCGAGCGCAGAAG
TGGTCCTGCAACTTTATCCGCCTCCATCCAGTCTATTAATTGTTGCCGGGAAGCTAGAGTAAGTAGTTCG
CCAGTTAATAGTTTGCGCAACGTTGTTGCCATTGCTACAGGCATCGTGGTGTCACGCTCGTCGTTTGGTA
TGGCTTCATTCAGCTCCGGTTCCCAACGATCAAGGCGAGTTACATGATCCCCCATGTTGTGCAAAAAAGC
GGTTAGCTCCTTCGGTCCTCCGATCGTTGTCAGAAGTAAGTTGGCCGCAGTGTTATCACTCATGGTTATG
GCAGCACTGCATAATTCTCTTACTGTCATGCCATCCGTAAGATGCTTTTCTGTGACTGGTGAGTACTCAA
CCAAGTCATTCTGAGAATAGTGTATGCGGCGACCGAGTTGCTCTTGCCCGGCGTCAATACGGGATAATAC
CGCGCCACATAGCAGAACTTTAAAAGTGCTCATCATTGGAAAACGTTCTTCGGGGCGAAAACTCTCAAGG
ATCTTACCGCTGTTGAGATCCAGTTCGATGTAACCCACTCGTGCACCCAACTGATCTTCAGCATCTTTTA
CTTTCACCAGCGTTTCTGGGTGAGCAAAAACAGGAAGGCAAAATGCCGCAAAAAAGGGAATAAGGGCGAC
ACGGAAATGTTGAATACTCATACTCTTCCTTTTTCAATATTATTGAAGCATTTATCAGGGTTATTGTCTC
ATGAGCGGATACATATTTGAATGTATTTAGAAAAATAAACAAATAGGGGTTCCGCGCACATTTCCCCGAA
AAGTGCCACCTAAATTGTAAGCGTTAATATTTTGTTAAAATTCGCGTTAAATTTTTGTTAAATCAGCTCA
TTTTTTAACCAATAGGCCGAAATCGGCAAAATCCCTTATAAATCAAAAGAATAGACCGAGATAGGGT
[37 nt withheld, positions 3778-3814]
AAAGAACGTGGACTCCAACGTCAAAGG
[49 nt withheld, positions 3842-3890]
T
[91 nt withheld, positions 3892-3982]
G
[124 nt withheld, positions 3984-4107]
CCCATTCGCCATTCAGGCTGCGCAACTGTTGGGAAGGGCGATCGGTGCGGGCCTCTTCGCTATTACGCCA
GTCGACCGCCAATTCAATATGGCGTATATGGACTCATGCCAATTCAATATGGTGGATCTGGACCTGTGCC
AATTCAATATGGCGTATATGGACTCGTGCCAATTCAATATGGTGGATCTGGACCCCAGCCAATTCAATAT
GGCGGACTTGGCACCATGCCAATTCAATATGGCGGACCTGGCACTGTGCCAACTGGGGAGGGGTCTACTT
GGCACGGTGCCAAGTTTGAGGAGGGGTCTTGGCCCTGTGCCAAGTCCGCCATATTGAATTGGCATGGTGC
CAATAATGGCGGCCATATTGGCTATATGCCAGGATCAATATATAGGCAATATCCAATATGGCCCTATGCC
AATATGGCTATTGGCCAGGTTCAATACTATGTATTGGCCCTATGCCATATAGTATTCCATATATGGGTTT
TCCTATTGACGTAGATAGCCCCTCCCAATGGGCGGTCCCATATACCATATATGGGGCTTCCTAATACCGC
CCATAGCCACTCCCCCATTGACGTCAATGGTCTCTATATATGGTCTTTCCTATTGACGTCATATGGGCGG
TCCTATTGACGTATATGGCGCCTCCCCCATTGACGTCAATTACGGTAAATGGCCCGCCTGGCTCAATGCC
CATTGACGTCAATAGGACCACCCACCATTGACGTCAATGGGATGGCTCATTGCCCATTCATATCCGTTCT
CACGCCCCCTATTGACGTCAATGACGGTAAATGGCCCACTTGGCAGTACATCAATATCTATTAATAGTAA
CTTGGCAAGTACATTACTATTGGAAGTACGCCAGGGTACATTGGCAGTACTCCCATTGACGTCAATGGCG
GTAAATGGCCCGCGATGGCTGCCAAGTACATCCCCATTGACGTCAATGGGGAGGGGCAATGACGCAAATG
GGCGTTCCATTGACGTAAATGGGCGGTAGGCGTGCCTAATGGGAGGTCTATATAAGCAATGCTCGTTTAG
GGAAC
Features (pLannotate 1.2.2; 16 found; start..end, strand, type, name):
     35..53      +  promoter       SP6 promoter: promoter for bacteriophage SP6 RNA polymerase
     94..110     +  CDS            FLAG (fragment): FLAG® epitope tag, followed by an enterokinase cleavage site
    139..1170    +  CDS            FOXL1: FOXL1_HUMAN - Also known as FKHL11, FREAC7. Experimental evidence at transcript level: Swiss-Prot protein existence level 2. Transcription factor required for proper proliferation and differentiation in the gastrointestinal epithelium. Target gene of the hedgehog (Hh) signaling pathway via GLI2 AND GLI3 transcription factors (By similarity). From Homo sapiens (Human).
   1192..1209    -  promoter       T7 promoter (fragment): promoter for bacteriophage T7 RNA polymerase
   1214..1348    -  polyA_signal   SV40 poly(A) signal: SV40 polyadenylation signal
   1461..1479    -  promoter       T3 promoter: promoter for bacteriophage T3 RNA polymerase
   1524..1540    -  protein_bind   lac operator: The lac repressor binds to the lac operator to inhibit transcription in E. coli. This inhibition can be relieved by adding lactose or isopropyl-β-D-thiogalactopyranoside (IPTG). lac repressor encoded by lacI
   1548..1578    -  promoter       lac promoter: promoter for the E. coli lac operon
   1593..1614    -  protein_bind   CAP binding site: CAP binding activates transcription in the presence of cAMP. E. coli catabolite activator protein
   1627..1719    -  CDS            lacI (fragment): lac repressor; lacI; The lac repressor binds to the lac operator to inhibit transcription in E. coli. This inhibition can be relieved by adding lactose or isopropyl-β-D-thiogalactopyranoside (IPTG).
   1902..2490    -  rep_origin     ori: high-copy-number ColE1/pMB1/pBR322/pUC origin of replication
   2661..3521    -  CDS            AmpR: β-lactamase; bla; confers resistance to ampicillin, carbenicillin, and related antibiotics
   3522..3626    -  promoter       AmpR promoter: bla
   3679..4107    -  rep_origin     f1 ori (sequence partly withheld): f1 bacteriophage origin of replication; arrow indicates direction of (+) strand synthesis
   4112..4178    -  CDS            lacZα (fragment): LacZα fragment of β-galactosidase; lacZ fragment
   4185..5162    +  promoter       CMV IE94 promoter: enhancer/promoter region of simian cytomegalovirus major immediate early transcription unit IE94
