[The description below was written by a language model from this plasmid's Addgene catalogue record and pLannotate feature annotations shown in this document.]
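Description:
Flag-FOXL1 is a mammalian expression plasmid built on the pCS2+ N-flag backbone, carrying the human FOXL1 coding sequence (also known as FKH6, FKHL11 or FREAC7) fused to an N-terminal FLAG epitope supplied by the vector. The roughly 1 kb insert was placed between EcoRI and XhoI sites, both of which remain intact, giving a sequenced plasmid of about 5.2 kb. In bacteria it is maintained at high copy through a ColE1/pUC-type origin and selected with ampicillin via the β-lactamase gene. An f1 phage origin is also present, along with residual lac promoter/operator, lacI and lacZα fragments inherited from the parental cloning vector that have no role in expression of the insert.

Transcription in mammalian cells is driven by the simian cytomegalovirus IE94 enhancer/promoter, a strong constitutive element. Because the sequence record is linearised within the circular plasmid, this promoter appears at the end of the feature table but lies directly upstream of the SP6 promoter, FLAG tag and FOXL1 open reading frame. An SV40 polyadenylation signal lies downstream of the insert. The SP6 promoter between the CMV element and the coding region can in principle be used for in vitro synthesis of sense RNA, and T7 and T3 promoters sit downstream in the opposite orientation. FOXL1 is a forkhead-box transcription factor implicated in gastrointestinal epithelial proliferation and differentiation and in hedgehog signalling. The FLAG tag allows detection or immunoprecipitation of the protein with standard anti-FLAG reagents. The plasmid belongs to a uniform library of FOX transcription factor expression constructs, intended for comparative overexpression studies of this family in mammalian cells.
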