Addgene plasmid #153134: Flag-FOXL1
Purpose: Expression of Flag tagged human FOXL1 in mammalian cells
Depositing lab: Stefan Koch. Depositing organization: Linkopings Universitet. Publication: A uniform expression library for the exploration of FOX transcription factor biology. Moparthi L, Koch S. Differentiation. 2020 Sep - Oct;115:30-36. doi: 10.1016/j.diff.2020.08.002. Epub 2020 Aug 20. PubMed 32858261.
Backbone
  Vector backbone: pCS2+ N-flag
  Backbone size w/o insert (bp): 4131
  Vector type: Mammalian Expression
Growth in bacteria
  Bacterial resistance: Ampicillin, 100 μg/mL
  Growth temperature: 37°C
  Growth strain: DH5alpha
  Copy number: High Copy
Gene/Insert
  Gene/Insert name: human FOXL1
  Species: H. sapiens (human)
  Insert size (bp): 1038
  Entrez Gene: FOXL1 (a.k.a. FKH6, FKHL11, FREAC7)
  Promoter: CMV IE94
  Tag / fusion protein: Flag (N terminal on backbone)
  Cloning method: Restriction Enzyme; 5′ cloning site EcoRI (not destroyed); 3′ cloning site XhoI (not destroyed)
  Sequencing primers: 5′ SP6; 3′ EBV-rev
Terms and licenses: Academic/Nonprofit Terms; Industry Terms: Not Available to Industry
How to cite: Flag-FOXL1 was a gift from Stefan Koch (Addgene plasmid # 153134 ; http://n2t.net/addgene:153134 ; RRID:Addgene_153134)
