>Addgene plasmid #153134 | Flag-FOXL1 | depositor partial sequence | sequence record 296328 | hFOXL1 gene sequence
ATGAGTCACCTCTTCGATCCCCGGCTGCCTGCCCTGGCCGCCTCGCCCATGCTGTATCTGTACGGTCCCG
AGAGACCCGGCCTCCCTCTGGCCTTCGCCCCCGCGGCTGCTCTAGCTGCCTCGGGCCGGGCCGAGACCCC
GCAGAAGCCTCCCTACAGCTACATCGCGCTCATCGCCATGGCGATCCAGGACGCGCCCGAGCAGAGGGTC
ACGCTCAACGGCATCTACCAGTTCATCATGGACCGCTTCCCCTTCTACCACGACAACCGGCAGGGCTGGC
AGAACAGCATCCGCCACAACCTCTCGCTCAACGACTGCTTCGTCAAGGTGCCCCGCGAGAAAGGGCGGCC
GGGCAAGGGCAGCTACTGGACGCTGGACCCCCGCTGCCTGGACATGTTTGAGAACGGCAACTACCGGCGC
CGGAAGAGGAAGCCCAAGCCGGGCCCCGGGGCCCCGGAGGCCAAGAGGCCCCGCGCCGAGACGCACCAGC
GCAGCGCGGAGGCGCAGCCGGAGGCGGGGAGCGGGGCAGGGGGCTCGGGCCCCGCAATCTCCCGCCTGCA
GGCAGCGCCCGCGGGCCCCTCGCCCCTCCTGGACGGCCCCTCTCCGCCGGCGCCCCTCCACTGGCCGGGG
ACCGCGTCCCCGAACGAGGACGCTGGTGACGCTGCCCAGGGCGCAGCGGCCGTGGCGGTCGCCCAGGCAG
CGCGCACAGGGGACGGCCCGGGGTCCTCTCTGCGCCCCGCCTCCCGCAGCTCTCCGAAGAGCTCCGACAA
GTCCAAGAGCTTCAGCATAGACAGCATCCTGGCGGGAAAGCAGGGCCAGAAGCCGCCTTCAGGGGACGAA
CTCCTAGGGGGTGCCAAGCCTGGGCCCGGCGGCCGTCTGGGTGCCTCGCTCCTGGCCGCCTCCTCCAGCC
TCCGTCCGCCTTTCAACGCTTCCCTGATGCTCGACCCGCATGTCCAGGGCGGCTTTTACCAGCTCGGGAT
CCCCTTCCTCTCTTATTTCCCCCTGCAGGTTCCCGACACGGTACTCCACTTCCAGTAA
